Addgene plasmid #146783: pRSFDuetG-HsEDC4_977-1401_K
Purpose: Bacterial Expression of HsEDC4_977-1401
Depositing lab: Elisa Izaurralde. Depositing organization: Max Planck Institute for Developmental Biology. Publication: A direct interaction between DCP1 and XRN1 couples mRNA decapping to 5' exonucleolytic degradation. Braun JE, Truffault V, Boland A, Huntzinger E, Chang CT, Haas G, Weichenrieder O, Coles M, Izaurralde E. Nat Struct Mol Biol. 2012 Dec;19(12):1324-31. doi: 10.1038/nsmb.2413. Epub 2012 Nov 11. PubMed 23142987.
Backbone
  Vector backbone: Unknown
  Vector type: Mammalian Expression
Growth in bacteria
  Bacterial resistance: Kanamycin, 50 μg/mL
  Growth temperature: 37°C
  Growth strain: DH5alpha
  Copy number: Low Copy
Gene/Insert
  Gene/Insert name: HsEDC4_977-1401
  Species: H. sapiens (human)
  Entrez Gene: EDC4 (a.k.a. GE1, Ge-1, HEDL5, HEDLS, RCD-8, RCD8)
  Cloning method: Unknown
Terms and licenses: Academic/Nonprofit Terms; Industry Terms: Not Available to Industry
Depositor comments: Plasmids from this collection were made available to the research community and donated after the lab closed. Please note that the sequence provided by the depositing laboratory may be theoretical/predicted or based on Sanger sequencing results. There may be discrepancies between sequencing results obtained by Addgene and the depositor sequence. If an Addgene verified sequence is not available, please contact before placing your order to request that our lab fully sequence the plasmid.
How to cite: pRSFDuetG-HsEDC4_977-1401_K was a gift from Elisa Izaurralde (Addgene plasmid # 146783 ; http://n2t.net/addgene:146783 ; RRID:Addgene_146783)
