[The description below was written by a language model from this plasmid's Addgene catalogue record and pLannotate feature annotations shown in this document.]
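Description:
pRSFDuetG-HsEDC4_977-1401_K is a bacterial expression plasmid for producing a C-terminal fragment (residues 977–1401) of human EDC4, an enhancer of mRNA decapping also known as Ge-1 or HEDLS. The catalogue lists the backbone as unknown and the vector type as mammalian expression. However, the stated purpose, the plasmid name and the annotated features all point to a pRSFDuet-type, two-cassette T7 vector for E. coli. It replicates from the RSF1030 origin, which is compatible with other common origins and so permits co-transformation with additional plasmids for co-expression. Selection is by kanamycin through an aph(3')-Ia gene driven by a bla promoter. A lacI gene with its own promoter supplies the repressor. The short TcR and extra AmpR-promoter hits appear to be backbone remnants, not functional elements.

The first cassette has a T7 promoter spanning the sequence origin, a lac operator and the T7 gene 10 ribosome binding site, followed by the EDC4 fragment. There is a gap of some 80 nt between the RBS and the annotated EDC4 sequence that could hold a short N-terminal tag or linker, but no such feature is annotated. The second cassette has its own T7 promoter and lac operator driving a Schistosoma japonicum GST coding sequence, with downstream S-tag remnants and a single T7 terminator. No partner protein is annotated after GST, so this position appears to encode GST alone or to be available for inserting a GST-fused partner. Both cassettes are IPTG-inducible in hosts that supply T7 RNA polymerase. The associated work concerns interactions among decapping and 5' exonucleolytic decay factors, so the plasmid is likely suited to recombinant production of the EDC4 C-terminal region for binding or structural studies, though the record does not specify the exact application.
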