Features (pLannotate 1.2.2; 19 found; start..end, strand, type, name):
      3..27      +  protein_bind   lac operator: The lac repressor binds to the lac operator to inhibit transcription in E. coli. This inhibition can be relieved by adding lactose or isopropyl-β-D-thiogalactopyranoside (IPTG). lac repressor encoded by lacI
     42..64      +  RBS            RBS: efficient ribosome binding site from bacteriophage T7 gene 10 (Olins and Rangwala, 1989)
    143..1417    +  CDS            EDC4 (fragment): EDC4_HUMAN - Also known as HEDLS. Experimental evidence at protein level: Swiss-Prot protein existence level 1. In the process of mRNA degradation, seems to play a role in mRNA decapping. Component of a complex containing DCP2 and DCP1A which functions in decapping of ARE-containing mRNAs. Promotes complex formation between DCP1A and DCP2. Enhances the catalytic activity of DCP2 (in vitro). From Homo sapiens (Human).
   1486..1504    +  promoter       T7 promoter: promoter for bacteriophage T7 RNA polymerase
   1505..1529    +  protein_bind   lac operator: The lac repressor binds to the lac operator to inhibit transcription in E. coli. This inhibition can be relieved by adding lactose or isopropyl-β-D-thiogalactopyranoside (IPTG). lac repressor encoded by lacI
   1575..2228    +  CDS            GST26_SCHJA: Experimental evidence at protein level: Swiss-Prot protein existence level 1. GST isoenzymes appear to play a central role in the parasite detoxification system. Other functions are also suspected including a role in increasing the solubility of haematin in the parasite gut. From Schistosoma japonicum (Blood fluke).
   2328..2369    +  CDS            S-Tag (fragment): affinity and epitope tag derived from pancreatic ribonuclease A
   2399..2416    +  CDS            SET1 (fragment): solubility-enhancement tag derived from T7 phage gene 10B
   2424..2471    +  terminator     T7 terminator: transcription terminator for bacteriophage T7 RNA polymerase
   2635..2692    +  promoter       AmpR promoter (fragment): bla
   2701..3516    -  CDS            KanR: aminoglycoside phosphotransferase; aph(3')-Ia; confers resistance to kanamycin in bacteria or G418 (Geneticin®) in eukaryotes
   3517..3608    -  promoter       AmpR promoter: bla
   3624..4373    -  rep_origin     RSF ori: Plasmids containing the RSF 1030 origin of replication can be propagated in E. coli cells that contain additional plasmids with compatible origins.
   4456..4520    -  CDS            TcR (fragment): tetracycline efflux protein; tet; confers resistance to tetracycline
   4535..4556    -  protein_bind   CAP binding site: CAP binding activates transcription in the presence of cAMP. E. coli catabolite activator protein
   4569..5651    -  CDS            lacI: lac repressor; lacI; The lac repressor binds to the lac operator to inhibit transcription in E. coli. This inhibition can be relieved by adding lactose or isopropyl-β-D-thiogalactopyranoside (IPTG).
   5652..5729    -  promoter       lacI promoter: lacI
   5737..5772    -  CDS            TcR (fragment): tetracycline efflux protein; tet; confers resistance to tetracycline
   5775..2       +  promoter       T7 promoter (across the origin): promoter for bacteriophage T7 RNA polymerase
>Addgene plasmid #146783 | pRSFDuetG-HsEDC4_977-1401_K | depositor full sequence | sequence record 289229 | Full Sequence
GGGGAATTGTGAGCGGATAACAATTCCCCTGTAGAAATAATTTTGTTTAACTTTAATAAGGAGATATACC
ATGGGCAGCAGCCATCACCATCATCACCACAGCGCGGGTCTGGAAGTTCTGTTCCAGGGGCCCCAGGATC
CGACCCAACTCGAAGGCCTGCAGAGCACAGTCACAGGCCACGTAGAACGTGCCCTTGAGACTCGGCACGA
GCAGGAACAGCGGCGGCTGGAGCGAGCACTGGCTGAGGGGCAGCAGCGGGGAGGGCAGCTGCAGGAGCAG
CTGACACAACAGTTGTCCCAAGCACTGTCGTCAGCTGTAGCTGGGCGGCTAGAGCGCAGCATACGGGATG
AGATCAAGAAGACAGTCCCTCCATGTGTCTCAAGGAGTCTGGAGCCTATGGCAGGCCAACTGAGCAACTC
AGTGGCTACCAAGCTCACAGCTGTGGAGGGCAGCATGAAAGAGAACATCTCCAAGCTGCTCAAGTCCAAG
AACTTGACTGATGCCATCGCCCGAGCAGCTGCAGACACATTACAAGGGCCGATGCAGGCTGCCTACCGGG
AAGCCTTCCAGAGTGTGGTGCTGCCGGCCTTTGAGAAGAGCTGCCAGGCCATGTTCCAGCAAATCAATGA
TAGCTTCCGGCTGGGGACACAGGAATACTTGCAGCAGCTAGAAAGCCACATGAAGAGCCGGAAGGCACGG
GAACAGGAGGCCAGGGAGCCTGTGCTAGCCCAGCTGCGGGGCCTGGTCAGCACACTGCAGAGTGCCACTG
AGCAGATGGCAGCCACCGTGGCCGGCAGTGTTCGTGCTGAGGTGCAGCACCAGCTGCATGTGGCTGTGGG
CAGCCTGCAGGAGTCCATTTTAGCACAGGTACAGCGCATCGTTAAGGGTGAGGTGAGTGTGGCGCTCAAG
GAGCAGCAGGCCGCCGTCACCTCCAGCATCATGCAGGCCATGCGCTCAGCTGCTGGCACACCTGTCCCCT
CTGCCCACCTTGACTGCCAGGCCCAGCAAGCCCATATCCTGCAGCTGCTGCAGCAGGGCCACCTCAATCA
GGCCTTCCAGCAGGCGCTGACAGCTGCTGACCTGAACCTGGTGCTGTATGTGTGTGAAACTGTGGACCCA
GCCCAGGTTTTTGGGCAGCCACCCTGCCCGCTCTCCCAGCCTGTGCTCCTTTCCCTCATCCAGCAGCTGG
CATCTGACCTTGGCACTCGAACTGACCTCAAGCTCAGCTACCTGGAAGAGGCCGTGATGCACCTGGACCA
CAGTGACCCCATCACTCGGGACCACATGGGCTCCGTTATGGCCCAGGTGCGCCAAAAGCTTTTTCAGTTC
CTGCAGGCTGAGCCACACAACTCACTTGGCAAAGCAGCTCGGCGTCTCAGCCTCATGCTGCATGGCCTCG
TGACCCCCAGCCTCCCTTAAGCGGCCGCATAATGCTTAAGTCGAACAGAAAGTAATCGTATTGTACACGG
CCGCATAATCGAAATTAATACGACTCACTATAGGGGAATTGTGAGCGGATAACAATTCCCCATCTTAGTA
TATTAGTTAAGTATAAGAAGGAGATATACATAATATGTCCCCTATACTAGGTTATTGGAAAATTAAGGGC
CTTGTGCAACCCACTCGACTTCTTTTGGAATATCTTGAAGAAAAATATGAAGAGCATTTGTATGAGCGCG
ATGAAGGTGATAAATGGCGAAACAAAAAGTTTGAATTGGGTTTGGAGTTTCCCAATCTTCCTTATTATAT
TGATGGTGATGTTAAATTAACACAGTCTATGGCCATCATACGTTATATAGCTGACAAGCACAACATGTTG
GGTGGTTGTCCAAAAGAGCGTGCAGAGATTTCAATGCTTGAAGGAGCGGTTTTGGATATTAGATACGGTG
TTTCGAGAATTGCATATAGTAAAGACTTTGAAACTCTCAAAGTTGATTTTCTTAGCAAGCTACCTGAAAT
GCTGAAAATGTTCGAAGATCGTTTATGTCATAAAACATATTTAAATGGTGATCATGTAACCCATCCTGAC
TTCATGTTGTATGACGCTCTTGATGTTGTTTTATACATGGACCCAATGTGCCTGGATGCGTTCCCAAAAT
TAGTTTGTTTTAAAAAACGTATTGAAGCTATCCCACAAATTGATAAGTACTTGAAATCCAGCAAGTATAT
AGCATGGCCTTTGCAGGGCTGGCAAGCCACGTTTGGTGGTGGCGACCATCCTCCAAAATCGGATCTGGAA
GTTCTGTTCCAGGGGCCCCATATGGCAGATCTCAATTGGATATCGGCCGGCCACGCGATCGCTGACGTCG
GTACCCTCGAGTCTGGTAAAGAAACCGCTGCTGCGAAATTTGAACGCCAGCACATGGACTCGTCTACTAG
CGCAGCTTAATTAACCTAGGCTGCTGCCACCGCTGAGCAATAACTAGCATAACCCCTTGGGGCCTCTAAA
CGGGTCTTGAGGGGTTTTTTGCTGAAACCTCAGGCATTTGAGAAGCACACGGTCACACTGCTTCCGGTAG
TCAATAAACCGGTAAACCAGCAATAGACATAAGCGGCTATTTAACGACCCTGCCCTGAACCGACGACAAG
CTGACGACCGGGTCTCCGCAAGTGGCACTTTTCGGGGAAATGTGCGCGGAACCCCTATTTGTTTATTTTT
CTAAATACATTCAAATATGTATCCGCTCATGAATTAATTCTTAGAAAAACTCATCGAGCATCAAATGAAA
CTGCAATTTATTCATATCAGGATTATCAATACCATATTTTTGAAAAAGCCGTTTCTGTAATGAAGGAGAA
AACTCACCGAGGCAGTTCCATAGGATGGCAAGATCCTGGTATCGGTCTGCGATTCCGACTCGTCCAACAT
CAATACAACCTATTAATTTCCCCTCGTCAAAAATAAGGTTATCAAGTGAGAAATCACCATGAGTGACGAC
TGAATCCGGTGAGAATGGCAAAAGTTTATGCATTTCTTTCCAGACTTGTTCAACAGGCCAGCCATTACGC
TCGTCATCAAAATCACTCGCATCAACCAAACCGTTATTCATTCGTGATTGCGCCTGAGCGAGACGAAATA
CGCGGTCGCTGTTAAAAGGACAATTACAAACAGGAATCGAATGCAACCGGCGCAGGAACACTGCCAGCGC
ATCAACAATATTTTCACCTGAATCAGGATATTCTTCTAATACCTGGAATGCTGTTTTCCCGGGGATCGCA
GTGGTGAGTAACCATGCATCATCAGGAGTACGGATAAAATGCTTGATGGTCGGAAGAGGCATAAATTCCG
TCAGCCAGTTTAGTCTGACCATCTCATCTGTAACATCATTGGCAACGCTACCTTTGCCATGTTTCAGAAA
CAACTCTGGCGCATCGGGCTTCCCATACAATCGATAGATTGTCGCACCTGATTGCCCGACATTATCGCGA
GCCCATTTATACCCATATAAATCAGCATCCATGTTGGAATTTAATCGCGGCCTAGAGCAAGACGTTTCCC
GTTGAATATGGCTCATACTCTTCCTTTTTCAATATTATTGAAGCATTTATCAGGGTTATTGTCTCATGAG
CGGATACATATTTGAATGTATTTAGAAAAATAAACAAATAGGCATGCAGCGCTCTTCCGCTTCCTCGCTC
ACTGACTCGCTACGCTCGGTCGTTCGACTGCGGCGAGCGGTGTCAGCTCACTCAAAAGCGGTAATACGGT
TATCCACAGAATCAGGGGATAAAGCCGGAAAGAACATGTGAGCAAAAAGCAAAGCACCGGAAGAAGCCAA
CGCCGCAGGCGTTTTTCCATAGGCTCCGCCCCCCTGACGAGCATCACAAAAATCGACGCTCAAGCCAGAG
GTGGCGAAACCCGACAGGACTATAAAGATACCAGGCGTTTCCCCCTGGAAGCTCCCTCGTGCGCTCTCCT
GTTCCGACCCTGCCGCTTACCGGATACCTGTCCGCCTTTCTCCCTTCGGGAAGCGTGGCGCTTTCTCATA
GCTCACGCTGTTGGTATCTCAGTTCGGTGTAGGTCGTTCGCTCCAAGCTGGGCTGTGTGCACGAACCCCC
CGTTCAGCCCGACCGCTGCGCCTTATCCGGTAACTATCGTCTTGAGTCCAACCCGGTAAGACACGACTTA
TCGCCACTGGCAGCAGCCATTGGTAACTGATTTAGAGGACTTTGTCTTGAAGTTATGCACCTGTTAAGGC
TAAACTGAAAGAACAGATTTTGGTGAGTGCGGTCCTCCAACCCACTTACCTTGGTTCAAAGAGTTGGTAG
CTCAGCGAACCTTGAGAAAACCACCGTTGGTAGCGGTGGTTTTTCTTTATTTATGAGATGATGAATCAAT
CGGTCTATCAAGTCAACGAACAGCTATTCCGTTACTCTAGATTTCAGTGCAATTTATCTCTTCAAATGTA
GCACCTGAAGTCAGCCCCATACGATATAAGTTGTAATTCTCATGTTAGTCATGCCCCGCGCCCACCGGAA
GGAGCTGACTGGGTTGAAGGCTCTCAAGGGCATCGGTCGAGATCCCGGTGCCTAATGAGTGAGCTAACTT
ACATTAATTGCGTTGCGCTCACTGCCCGCTTTCCAGTCGGGAAACCTGTCGTGCCAGCTGCATTAATGAA
TCGGCCAACGCGCGGGGAGAGGCGGTTTGCGTATTGGGCGCCAGGGTGGTTTTTCTTTTCACCAGTGAGA
CGGGCAACAGCTGATTGCCCTTCACCGCCTGGCCCTGAGAGAGTTGCAGCAAGCGGTCCACGCTGGTTTG
CCCCAGCAGGCGAAAATCCTGTTTGATGGTGGTTAACGGCGGGATATAACATGAGCTGTCTTCGGTATCG
TCGTATCCCACTACCGAGATGTCCGCACCAACGCGCAGCCCGGACTCGGTAATGGCGCGCATTGCGCCCA
GCGCCATCTGATCGTTGGCAACCAGCATCGCAGTGGGAACGATGCCCTCATTCAGCATTTGCATGGTTTG
TTGAAAACCGGACATGGCACTCCAGTCGCCTTCCCGTTCCGCTATCGGCTGAATTTGATTGCGAGTGAGA
TATTTATGCCAGCCAGCCAGACGCAGACGCGCCGAGACAGAACTTAATGGGCCCGCTAACAGCGCGATTT
GCTGGTGACCCAATGCGACCAGATGCTCCACGCCCAGTCGCGTACCGTCTTCATGGGAGAAAATAATACT
GTTGATGGGTGTCTGGTCAGAGACATCAAGAAATAACGCCGGAACATTAGTGCAGGCAGCTTCCACAGCA
ATGGCATCCTGGTCATCCAGCGGATAGTTAATGATCAGCCCACTGACGCGTTGCGCGAGAAGATTGTGCA
CCGCCGCTTTACAGGCTTCGACGCCGCTTCGTTCTACCATCGACACCACCACGCTGGCACCCAGTTGATC
GGCGCGAGATTTAATCGCCGCGACAATTTGCGACGGCGCGTGCAGGGCCAGACTGGAGGTGGCAACGCCA
ATCAGCAACGACTGTTTGCCCGCCAGTTGTTGTGCCACGCGGTTGGGAATGTAATTCAGCTCCGCCATCG
CCGCTTCCACTTTTTCCCGCGTTTTCGCAGAAACGTGGCTGGCCTGGTTCACCACGCGGGAAACGGTCTG
ATAAGAGACACCGGCATACTCTGCGACATCGTATAACGTTACTGGTTTCACATTCACCACCCTGAATTGA
CTCTCTTCCGGGCGCTATCATGCCATACCGCGAAAGGTTTTGCGCCATTCGATGGTGTCCGGGATCTCGA
CGCTCTCCCTTATGCGACTCCTGCATTAGGAAATTAATACGACTCACTATA
